Addgene plasmid #59772: pKTrfp
Purpose: pKT230 derivative; PBAD_rfp; cmR
Depositing lab: Nathan Hillson. Depositing organization: Lawrence Berkeley National Laboratory. Publication: Development of a broad-host synthetic biology toolbox for Ralstonia eutropha and its application to engineering hydrocarbon biofuel production. Bi C, Su P, Muller J, Yeh YC, Chhabra SR, Beller HR, Singer SW, Hillson NJ. Microb Cell Fact. 2013 Nov 13;12:107. doi: 10.1186/1475-2859-12-107. PubMed 24219429.
Backbone
  Vector backbone: pKT230
  Backbone size w/o insert (bp): 8144
  Total vector size (bp): 8821
  Vector type: Bacterial Expression
Growth in bacteria
  Bacterial resistance: Chloramphenicol, 25 μg/mL
  Growth temperature: 30°C
  Growth strain: DH10B
  Growth instructions: Grow for 2 days
  Copy number: High Copy
Gene/Insert
  Gene/Insert name: rfp
  Insert size (bp): 677
  Promoter: pBAD
  Cloning method: Gibson Cloning
  Sequencing primers: 5′ taccatgctcagaaaaggcttaaca; 3′ acgggaatttgaagaatttctccaa
Terms and licenses: Academic/Nonprofit Terms; Industry Terms: Not Available to Industry
How to cite: pKTrfp was a gift from Nathan Hillson (Addgene plasmid # 59772 ; http://n2t.net/addgene:59772 ; RRID:Addgene_59772)
