[The description below was written by a language model from this plasmid's Addgene catalogue record and pLannotate feature annotations shown in this document.]
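Description:
pKTrfp is an 8,821 bp bacterial expression plasmid derived from the broad-host-range vector pKT230, carrying an arabinose-inducible red fluorescent protein reporter. Its replication functions come from the RSF1010 system. The feature table shows the RSF1010 oriV together with the repA, repB and repC genes whose products that origin requires, plus an R1162-like antisense RNA located just upstream of repA. Because the plasmid encodes its own replication proteins, it can be maintained in a wide range of Gram-negative hosts rather than only in E. coli. It also carries the RSF1010 oriT and the mobB and mobC mobilisation genes, so it can be transferred by conjugation when a helper conjugative plasmid is present. Selection is by chloramphenicol, through a cat gene driven by its own promoter and followed by the lambda t0 terminator. The record lists the plasmid as high copy.

The payload is a roughly 680 bp rfp insert, annotated as mRFP1, a monomeric DsRed derivative, assembled into the backbone by Gibson cloning. It sits downstream of the araBAD (PBAD) promoter, with the araC regulator transcribed divergently. AraC holds the promoter off without L-arabinose and activates it when the sugar is supplied, which makes red fluorescence an inducible readout. Tandem rrnB T1 and T7Te terminators close the expression unit.

The associated publication describes a broad-host synthetic biology toolbox for Ralstonia eutropha aimed at hydrocarbon biofuel production. This suggests the construct serves as a reporter for assessing how this replicon and the PBAD system perform in that organism, although the record does not spell out its specific role.
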