Features (pLannotate 1.2.2; 16 found; start..end, strand, type, name):
    396..790     -  rep_origin     RSF1010 oriV: replication origin of the broad-host-range plasmid RSF1010; requires the RSF1010 RepA/B/C proteins for replication (Scholz et al., 1989)
    820..1101    -  CDS            mobC: MOBC_ECOLX - Protein predicted: Swiss-Prot protein existence level 4. This protein is essential to promote the specific transfer of the plasmid in the presence of conjugative plasmids. From Escherichia coli.
   1132..1219    +  oriT           RSF1010 oriT: origin of transfer of the broad-host-range plasmid RSF1010 (Scholz et al., 1989)
   2048..2458    +  CDS            mobB: MOBB2_ECOLX - Protein predicted: Swiss-Prot protein existence level 4. This protein is essential to promote the specific transfer of the plasmid in the presence of conjugative plasmids. From Escherichia coli.
   2458..3429    +  CDS            RSF1010 RepB: replication protein B of the broad-host-range plasmid RSF1010 (Scholz et al., 1989); repB
   3872..3946    +  ncRNA          Plasmid R1162: Accession: RF00043 - R1162-like plasmid antisense RNA
   3940..4779    +  CDS            RSF1010 RepA: replication protein A of the broad-host-range plasmid RSF1010 (Scholz et al., 1989); repA
   4766..5617    +  CDS            RSF1010 RepC: replication protein C of the broad-host-range plasmid RSF1010 (Scholz et al., 1989); repC
   5836..5930    -  terminator     lambda t0 terminator: transcription terminator from phage lambda
   5954..6610    -  CDS            cat: CAT_ECOLX - Experimental evidence at protein level: Swiss-Prot protein existence level 1. This enzyme is an effector of chloramphenicol resistance in bacteria. From Escherichia coli. This protein is used as a marker in many commonly used cloning vectors, such as pACYC184.
   6611..6713    -  promoter       cat promoter: promoter of the E. coli cat gene encoding chloramphenicol acetyltransferase
   6743..7621    -  CDS            araC: L-arabinose regulatory protein; araC
   7648..7932    +  promoter       araBAD promoter: araBAD; promoter of the L-arabinose operon of E. coli; the araC regulatory gene is transcribed in the opposite direction (Guzman et al., 1995)
   7982..8659    +  CDS            mRFP1: monomeric derivative of DsRed (Campbell et al., 2002)
   8692..8763    +  terminator     rrnB T1 terminator: transcription terminator T1 from the E. coli rrnB gene
   8779..8806    +  terminator     T7Te terminator: phage T7 early transcription terminator
>Addgene plasmid #59772 | pKTrfp | depositor full sequence | sequence record 94224 | pKTrfp sequence 8821 bps
CTGAAAGCGACCAGGTGCTCGGCGTGGCAAGACTCGCAGCGAACCCGTAGAAAGCCATGCTCCAGCCGCC
CGCATTGGAGAAATTCTTCAAATTCCCGTTGCACATAGCCCGGCAATTCCTTTCCCTGCTCTGCCATAAG
CGCAGCGAATGCCGGGTAATACTCGTCAACGATCTGATAGAGAAGGGTTTGCTCGGGTCGGTGGCTCTGG
TAACGACCAGTATCCCGATCCCGGCTGGCCGTCCTGGCCGCCACATGAGGCATGTTCCGCGTCCTTGCAA
TACTGTGTTTACATACAGTCTATCGCTTAGCGGAAAGTTCTTTTACCCTCAGCCGAAATGCCTGCCGTTG
CTAGACATTGCCAGCCAGTGCCCGTCACTCCCGTACTAACTGTCACGAACCCCTGCAATAACTGTCACGC
CCCCCTGCAATAACTGTCACGAACCCCTGCAATAACTGTCACGCCCCCAAACCTGCAAACCCAGCAGGGG
CGGGGGCTGGCGGGGTGTTGGAAAAATCCATCCATGATTATCTAAGAATAATCCACTAGGCGCGGTTATC
AGCGCCCTTGTGGGGCGCTGCTGCCCTTGCCCAATATGCCCGGCCAGAGGCCGGATAGCTGGTCTATTCG
CTGCGCTAGGCTACACACCGCCCCACCGCTGCGCGGCAGGGGGAAAGGCGGGCAAAGCCCGCTAAACCCC
ACACCAAACCCCGCAGAAATACGCTGGAGCGCTTTTAGCCGCTTTAGCGGCCTTTCCCCCTACCCGAAGG
GTGGGGGCGCGTGTGCAGCCCCGCAGGGCCTGTCTCGGTCGATCATTCAGCCCGGCTCATCCTTCTGGCG
TGGCGGCAGACCGAACAAGGCGCGGTCGTGGTCGCGTTCAAGGTACGCATCCATTGCCGCCATGAGCCGA
TCCTCCGGCCACTCGCTGCTGTTCACCTTGGCCAAAATCATGGCCCCCACCAGCACCTTGCGCCTTGTTT
CGTTCTTGCGCTCTTGCTGCTGTTCCCTTGCCCGCACCCGCTGAATTTCGGCATTGATTCGCGCTCGTTG
TTCTTCGAGCTTGGCCAGCCGATCCGCCGCCTTGTTGCTCCCCTTAACCATCTTGACACCCCATTGTTAA
TGTGCTGTCTCGTAGGCTATCATGGAGGCACAGCGGCGGCAATCCCGACCCTACTTTGTAGGGGAGGGCG
CACTTACCGGTTTCTCTTCGAGAAACTGGCCTAACGGCCACCCTTCGGGCGGTGCGCTCTCCGAGGGCCA
TTGCATGGAGCCGAAAAGCAAAAGCAACAGCGAGGCAGCATGGCGATTTATCACCTTACGGCGAAAACCG
GCAGCAGGTCGGGCGGCCAATCGGCCAGGGCCAAGGCCGACTACATCCAGCGCGAAGGCAAGTATGCCCG
CGACATGGATGAAGTCTTGCACGCCGAATCCGGGCACATGCCGGAGTTCGTCGAGCGGCCCGCCGACTAC
TGGGATGCTGCCGACCTGTATGAACGCGCCAATGGGCGGCTGTTCAAGGAGGTCGAATTTGCCCTGCCGG
TCGAGCTGACCCTCGACCAGCAGAAGGCGCTGGCGTCCGAGTTCGCCCAGCACCTGACCGGTGCCGAGCG
CCTGCCGTATACGCTGGCCATCCATGCCGGTGGCGGCGAGAACCCGCACTGCCACCTGATGATCTCCGAG
CGGATCAATGACGGCATCGAGCGGCCCGCCGCTCAGTGGTTCAAGCGGTACAACGGCAAGACCCCGGAGA
AGGGCGGGGCACAGAAGACCGAAGCGCTCAAGCCCAAGGCATGGCTTGAGCAGACCCGCGAGGCATGGGC
CGACCATGCCAACCGGGCATTAGAGCGGGCTGGCCACGACGCCCGCATTGACCACAGAACACTTGAGGCG
CAGGGCATCGAGCGCCTGCCCGGTGTTCACCTGGGGCCGAACGTGGTGGAGATGGAAGGCCGGGGCATCC
GCACCGACCGGGCAGACGTGGCCCTGAACATCGACACCGCCAACGCCCAGATCATCGACTTACAGGAATA
CCGGGAGGCAATAGACCATGAACGCAATCGACAGAGTGAAGAAATCCAGAGGCATCAACGAGTTAGCGGA
GCAGATCGAACCGCTGGCCCAGAGCATGGCGACACTGGCCGACGAAGCCCGGCAGGTCATGAGCCAGACC
CAGCAGGCCAGCGAGGCGCAGGCGGCGGAGTGGCTGAAAGCCCAGCGCCAGACAGGGGCGGCATGGGTGG
AGCTGGCCAAAGAGTTGCGGGAGGTAGCCGCCGAGGTGAGCAGCGCCGCGCAGAGCGCCCGGAGCGCGTC
GCGGGGGTGGCACTGGAAGCTATGGCTAACCGTGATGCTGGCTTCCATGATGCCTACGGTGGTGCTGCTG
ATCGCATCGTTGCTCTTGCTCGACCTGACGCCACTGACAACCGAGGACGGCTCGATCTGGCTGCGCTTGG
TGGCCCGATGAAGAACGACAGGACTTTGCAGGCCATAGGCCGACAGCTCAAGGCCATGGGCTGTGAGCGC
TTCGATATCGGCGTCAGGGACGCCACCACCGGCCAGATGATGAACCGGGAATGGTCAGCCGCCGAAGTGC
TCCAGAACACGCCATGGCTCAAGCGGATGAATGCCCAGGGCAATGACGTGTATATCAGGCCCGCCGAGCA
GGAGCGGCATGGTCTGGTGCTGGTGGACGACCTCAGCGAGTTTGACCTGGATGACATGAAAGCCGAGGGC
CGGGAGCCTGCCCTGGTAGTGGAAACCAGCCCGAAGAACTATCAGGCATGGGTCAAGGTGGCCGACGCCG
CAGGCGGTGAACTTCGGGGGCAGATTGCCCGGACGCTGGCCAGCGAGTACGACGCCGACCCGGCCAGCGC
CGACAGCCGCCACTATGGCCGCTTGGCGGGCTTCACCAACCGCAAGGACAAGCACACCACCCGCGCCGGT
TATCAGCCGTGGGTGCTGCTGCGTGAATCCAAGGGCAAGACCGCCACCGCTGGCCCGGCGCTGGTGCAGC
AGGCTGGCCAGCAGATCGAGCAGGCCCAGCGGCAGCAGGAGAAGGCCCGCAGGCTGGCCAGCCTCGAACT
GCCCGAGCGGCAGCTTAGCCGCCACCGGCGCACGGCGCTGGACGAGTACCGCAGCGAGATGGCCGGGCTG
GTCAAGCGCTTCGGTGATGACCTCAGCAAGTGCGACTTTATCGCCGCGCAGAAGCTGGCCAGCCGGGGCC
GCAGTGCCGAGGAAATCGGCAAGGCCATGGCCGAGGCCAGCCCAGCGCTGGCAGAGCGCAAGCCCGGCCA
CGAAGCGGATTACATCGAGCGCACCGTCAGCAAGGTCATGGGTCTGCCCAGCGTCCAGCTTGCGCGGGCC
GAGCTGGCACGGGCACCGGCACCCCGCCAGCGAGGCATGGACAGGGGCGGGCCAGATTTCAGCATGTAGT
GCTTGCGTTGGTACTCACGCCTGTTATACTATGAGTACTCACGCACAGAAGGGGGTTTTATGGAATACGA
AAAAAGCGCTTCAGGGTCGGTCTACCTGATCAAAAGTGACAAGGGCTATTGGTTGCCCGGTGGCTTTGGT
TATACGTCAAACAAGGCCGAGGCTGGCCGCTTTTCAGTCGCTGATATGGCCAGCCTTAACCTTGACGGCT
GCACCTTGTCCTTGTTCCGCGAAGACAAGCCTTTCGGCCCCGGCAAGTTTCTCGGTGACTGATATGAAAG
ACCAAAAGGACAAGCAGACCGGCGACCTGCTGGCCAGCCCTGACGCTGTACGCCAAGCGCGATATGCCGA
GCGCATGAAGGCCAAAGGGATGCGTCAGCGCAAGTTCTGGCTGACCGACGACGAATACGAGGCGCTGCGC
GAGTGCCTGGAAGAACTCAGAGCGGCGCAGGGCGGGGGTAGTGACCCCGCCAGCGCCTAACCACCAACTG
CCTGCAAAGGAGGCAATCAATGGCTACCCATAAGCCTATCAATATTCTGGAGGCGTTCGCAGCAGCGCCG
CCACCGCTGGACTACGTTTTGCCCAACATGGTGGCCGGTACGGTCGGGGCGCTGGTGTCGCCCGGTGGTG
CCGGTAAATCCATGCTGGCCCTGCAACTGGCCGCACAGATTGCAGGCGGGCCGGATCTGCTGGAGGTGGG
CGAACTGCCCACCGGCCCGGTGATCTACCTGCCCGCCGAAGACCCGCCCACCGCCATTCATCACCGCCTG
CACGCCCTTGGGGCGCACCTCAGCGCCGAGGAACGGCAAGCCGTGGCTGACGGCCTGCTGATCCAGCCGC
TGATCGGCAGCCTGCCCAACATCATGGCCCCGGAGTGGTTCGACGGCCTCAAGCGCGCCGCCGAGGGCCG
CCGCCTGATGGTGCTGGACACGCTGCGCCGGTTCCACATCGAGGAAGAAAACGCCAGCGGCCCCATGGCC
CAGGTCATCGGTCGCATGGAGGCCATCGCCGCCGATACCGGGTGCTCTATCGTGTTCCTGCACCATGCCA
GCAAGGGCGCGGCCATGATGGGCGCAGGCGACCAGCAGCAGGCCAGCCGGGGCAGCTCGGTACTGGTCGA
TAACATCCGCTGGCAGTCCTACCTGTCGAGCATGACCAGCGCCGAGGCCGAGGAATGGGGTGTGGACGAC
GACCAGCGCCGGTTCTTCGTCCGCTTCGGTGTGAGCAAGGCCAACTATGGCGCACCGTTCGCTGATCGGT
GGTTCAGGCGGCATGACGGCGGGGTGCTCAAGCCCGCCGTGCTGGAGAGGCAGCGCAAGAGCAAGGGGGT
GCCCCGTGGTGAAGCCTAAGAACAAGCACAGCCTCAGCCACGTCCGGCACGACCCGGCGCACTGTCTGGC
CCCCGGCCTGTTCCGTGCCCTCAAGCGGGGCGAGCGCAAGCGCAGCAAGCTGGACGTGACGTATGACTAC
GGCGACGGCAAGCGGATCGAGTTCAGCGGCCCGGAGCCGCTGGGCGCTGATGATCTGCGCATCCTGCAAG
GGCTGGTGGCCATGGCTGGGCCTAATGGCCTAGTGCTTGGCCCGGAACCCAAGACCGAAGGCGGACGGCA
GCTCCGGCTGTTCCTGGAACCCAAGTGGGAGGCCGTCACCGCTGAATGCCATGTGGTCAAAGGTAGCTAT
CGGGCGCTGGCAAAGGAAATCGGGGCAGAGGTCGATAGTGGTGGGGCGCTCAAGCACATACAGGACTGCA
TCGAGCGCCTTTGGAAGGTATCCATCATCGCCCAGAATGGCCGCAAGCGGCAGGGGTTTCGGCTGCTGTC
GGAGTACGCCAGCGACGAGGCGGACGGGCGCCTGTACGTGGCCCTGAACCCCTTGATCGCGCAGGCCGTC
ATGGGTGGCGGCCAGCATGTGCGCATCAGCATGGACGAGGTGCGGGCGCTGGACAGCGAAACCGCCCGCC
TGCTGCACCAGCGGCTGTGTGGCTGGATCGACCCCGGCAAAACCGGCAAGGCTTCCATAGATACCTTGTG
CGGCTATGTCTGGCCGTCAGAGGCCAGTGGTTCGACCATGCGCAAGCGCCGCCAGCGGGTGCGCGAGGCG
TTGCCGGAGCTGGTCGCGCTGGGCTGGACGGTAACCGAGTTCGCGGCGGGCAAGTACGACATCACCCGGC
CCAAGGCGGCAGGCTGACCCCCCCCACTCTATTGTAAACAAGACATTTTTATCTTTTATATTCAATGGCT
TATTTTCCTGCTAATTGGTAATACCATGAAAAATACCATGCTCAGAAAAGGCTTAACAATATTTTGAAAA
ATTGCCTACTGAGCGCTGCCGCACAGCTCCATAGGCCGCTTTCCTGGCTTTGCTTCCAGATGTATGCTCT
TCTGCTCCTGCATACTAGTGCTTGGATTCTCACCAATAAAAAACGCCCGGCGGCAACCGAGCGTTCTGAA
CAAATCCAGATGGAGTTCTGAGGTCATTACTGGATCTATCAACAGGAGTCCAAGCGAGCTCGATATCAAA
TTACGCCCCGCCCTGCCACTCATCGCAGTACTGTTGTAATTCATTAAGCATTCTGCCGACATGGAAGCCA
TCACAAACGGCATGATGAACCTGAATCGCCAGCGGCATCAGCACCTTGTCGCCTTGCGTATAATATTTGC
CCATGGTGAAAACGGGGGCGAAGAAGTTGTCCATATTGGCCACGTTTAAATCAAAACTGGTGAAACTCAC
CCAGGGATTGGCTGAGACGAAAAACATATTCTCAATAAACCCTTTAGGGAAATAGGCCAGGTTTTCACCG
TAACACGCCACATCTTGCGAATATATGTGTAGAAACTGCCGGAAATCGTCGTGGTATTCACTCCAGAGCG
ATGAAAACGTTTCAGTTTGCTCATGGAAAACGGTGTAACAAGGGTGAACACTATCCCATATCACCAGCTC
ACCGTCTTTCATTGCCATACGAAATTCCGGATGAGCATTCATCAGGCGGGCAAGAATGTGAATAAAGGCC
GGATAAAACTTGTGCTTATTTTTCTTTACGGTCTTTAAAAAGGCCGTAATATCCAGCTGAACGGTCTGGT
TATAGGTACATTGAGCAACTGACTGAAATGCCTCAAAATGTTCTTTACGATGCCATTGGGATATATCAAC
GGTGGTATATCCAGTGATTTTTTTCTCCATTTTAGCTTCCTTAGCTCCTGAAAATCTCGATAACTCAAAA
AATACGCCCGGTAGTGATCTTATTTCATTATGGTGAAAGTTGGAACCTCTTACGTGCCGATCAACGTCTC
ATTTTCGCCAGATATCGACGTCTTATGACAACTTGACGGCTACATCATTCACTTTTTCTTCACAACCGGC
ACGGAACTCGCTCGGGCTGGCCCCGGTGCATTTTTTAAATACCCGCGAGAAATAGAGTTGATCGTCAAAA
CCAACATTGCGACCGACGGTGGCGATAGGCATCCGGGTGGTGCTCAAAAGCAGCTTCGCCTGGCTGATAC
GTTGGTCCTCGCGCCAGCTTAAGACGCTAATCCCTAACTGCTGGCGGAAAAGATGTGACAGACGCGACGG
CGACAAGCAAACATGCTGTGCGACGCTGGCGATATCAAAATTGCTGTCTGCCAGGTGATCGCTGATGTAC
TGACAAGCCTCGCGTACCCGATTATCCATCGGTGGATGGAGCGACTCGTTAATCGCTTCCATGCGCCGCA
GTAACAATTGCTCAAGCAGATTTATCGCCAGCAGCTCCGAATAGCGCCCTTCCCCTTGCCCGGCGTTAAT
GATTTGCCCAAACAGGTCGCTGAAATGCGGCTGGTGCGCTTCATCCGGGCGAAAGAACCCCGTATTGGCA
AATATTGACGGCCAGTTAAGCCATTCATGCCAGTAGGCGCGCGGACGAAAGTAAACCCACTGGTGATACC
ATTCGCGAGCCTCCGGATGACGACCGTAGTGATGAATCTCTCCTGGCGGGAACAGCAAAATATCACCCGG
TCGGCAAACAAATTCTCGTCCCTGATTTTTCACCACCCCCTGACCGCGAATGGTGAGATTGAGAATATAA
CCTTTCATTCCCAGCGGTCGGTCGATAAAAAAATCGAGATAACCGTTGGCCTCAATCGGCGTTAAACCCG
CCACCAGATGGGCATTAAACGAGTATCCCGGCAGCAGGGGATCATTTTGCGCTTCAGCCATACTTTTCAT
ACTCCCGCCATTCAGAGAAGAAACCAATTGTCCATATTGCATCAGACATTGCCGTCACTGCGTCTTTTAC
TGGCTCTTCTCGCTAACCAAACCGGTAACCCCGCTTATTAAAAGCATTCTGTAACAAAGCGGGACCAAAG
CCATGACAAAAACGCGTAACAAAAGTGTCTATAATCACGGCAGAAAAGTCCACATTGATTATTTGCACGG
CGTCACACTTTGCTATGCCATAGCATTTTTATCCATAAGATTAGCGGATTCTACCTGACGCTTTTTATCG
CAACTCTCTACTGTTTCTCCATACCCGTTTTTTTGGGAATTCAAAAGATCTTTTAAGAAGGAGATATACA
TATGGCGAGTAGCGAAGACGTTATCAAAGAGTTCATGCGTTTCAAAGTTCGTATGGAAGGTTCCGTTAAC
GGTCACGAGTTCGAAATCGAAGGTGAAGGTGAAGGTCGTCCGTACGAAGGTACCCAGACCGCTAAACTGA
AAGTTACCAAAGGTGGTCCGCTGCCGTTCGCTTGGGACATCCTGTCCCCGCAGTTCCAGTACGGTTCCAA
AGCTTACGTTAAACACCCGGCTGACATCCCGGACTACCTGAAACTGTCCTTCCCGGAAGGTTTCAAATGG
GAACGTGTTATGAACTTCGAAGACGGTGGTGTTGTTACCGTTACCCAGGACTCCTCCCTGCAAGACGGTG
AGTTCATCTACAAAGTTAAACTGCGTGGTACCAACTTCCCGTCCGACGGTCCGGTTATGCAGAAAAAAAC
CATGGGTTGGGAAGCTTCCACCGAACGTATGTACCCGGAAGACGGTGCTCTGAAAGGTGAAATCAAAATG
CGTCTGAAACTGAAAGACGGTGGTCACTACGACGCTGAAGTTAAAACCACCTACATGGCTAAAAAACCGG
TTCAGCTGCCGGGTGCTTACAAAACCGACATCAAACTGGACATCACCTCCCACAACGAAGACTACACCAT
CGTTGAACAGTACGAACGTGCTGAAGGTCGTCACTCCACCGGTGCTTAAGGATCCAAACTCGAGTAAGGA
TCTCCAGGCATCAAATAAAACGAAAGGCTCAGTCGAAAGACTGGGCCTTTCGTTTTATCTGTTGTTTGTC
GGTGAACGCTCTCTACTAGAGTCACACTGGCTCACCTTCGGGTGGGCCTTTCTGCGTTTATACCTAGGGC
C
