>Addgene plasmid #59772 | pKTrfp | addgene partial sequence | sequence record 97200 | jkRFP-F 5'-tggtcactacgacgctgaag-3'
CTGCCGGGTGCTTACAAAACCGACATCAAACTGGACATCACCTCCCACAACGAAGACTACACCATCGTTG
AACAGTACGAACGTGCTGAAGGTCGTCACTCCACCGGTGCTTAAGGATCCAAACTCGAGTAAGGATCTCC
AGGCATCAAATAAAACGAAAGGCTCAGTCGAAAGACTGGGCCTTTCGTTTTATCTGTTGTTTGTCGGTGA
ACGCTCTCTACTAGAGTCACACTGGCTCACCTTCGGGTGGGCCTTTCTGCGTTTATACCTAGGGCCCTGA
AAGCGACCAGGTGCTCGGCGTGGCAAGACTCGCAGCGAACCCGTAGAAAGCCATGCTCCAGCCGCCCGCA
TTGGAGAAATTCTTCAAATTCCCGTTGCACATAGCCCGGCAATTCCTTTCCCTGCTCTGCCATAAGCGCA
GCGAATGCCGGGTAATACTCGTCAACGATCTGATAGAGAAGGGTTTGCTCGGGTCGGTGGCTCTGGTAAC
GACCAGTATCCCGATCCCGGCTGGCCGTCCTGGCCGCCACATGAGGCATGTTCCGCGTCCTTGCAATACT
GTGTTTACATACAGTCTATCGCTTAGCGGAAAGTTCTTTTACCCTCAGCCGAAATGCCTGCCGTTGCTAG
ACATTGCCAGCCAGTGCCCGTCACTCCCGTACTAACTGTCACGAACCCCTGCAATAACTGTCACGCCCCC
CTGCAATAACTGTCACGAACCCCTGCAATAACTGTCACGCCCCCAAACCTGCAAACCCAGCAGGGGCGGG
GGCTGGCGGGGTGTTGGAAAAATCCATCCATGATTATCTAAGAATAATCCACTAGGCGCGGTTATCAGCG
CCCTTGTGGGGCGCTGCTGCC
