>Addgene plasmid #59772 | pKTrfp | addgene partial sequence | sequence record 97204 | jkRFP-R 5'-gctttggaaccgtactggaa-3'
GACCTTCACCTTCACCTTCGATTTCGAACTCGTGACCGTTAACGGAACCTTCCATACGAACTTTGAAACG
CATGAACTCTTTGATAACGTCTTCGCTACTCGCCATATGTATATCTCCTTCTTAAAAGATCTTTTGAATT
CCCAAAAAAACGGGTATGGAGAAACAGTAGAGAGTTGCGATAAAAAGCGTCAGGTAGAATCCGCTAATCT
TATGGATAAAAATGCTATGGCATAGCAAAGTGTGACGCCGTGCAAATAATCAATGTGGACTTTTCTGCCG
TGATTATAGACACTTTTGTTACGCGTTTTTGTCATGGCTTTGGTCCCGCTTTGTTACAGAATGCTTTTAA
TAAGCGGGGTTACCGGTTTGGTTAGCGAGAAGAGCCAGTAAAAGACGCAGTGACGGCAATGTCTGATGCA
ATATGGACAATTGGTTTCTTCTCTGAATGGCGGGAGTATGAAAAGTATGGCTGAAGCGCAAAATGATCCC
CTGCTGCCGGGATACTCGTTTAATGCCCATCTGGTGGCGGGTTTAACGCCGATTGAGGCCAACGGTTATC
TCGATTTTTTTATCGACCGACCGCTGGGAATGAAAGGTTATATTCTCAATCTCACCATTCGCGGTCAGGG
GGTGGTGAAAAATCAGGGACGAGAATTTGTTTGCCGACCGGG
